>Addgene plasmid #239259 | LentiCRISPR-B_sgRNA-RMP64 (pAVA3572) | addgene full sequence | sequence record 478418 | Addgene NGS Result
TTAATGTAGTCTTATGCAATACTCTTGTAGTCTTGCAACATGGTAACGATGAGTTAGCAACATGCCTTAC
AAGGAGAGAAAAAGCACCGTGCATGCCGATTGGTGGAAGTAAGGTGGTACGATCGTGCCTTATTAGGAAG
GCAACAGACGGGTCTGACATGGATTGGACGAACCACTGAATTGCCGCATTGCAGAGATATTGTATTTAAG
TGCCTAGCTCGATACATAAACGGGTCTCTCTGGTTAGACCAGATCTGAGCCTGGGAGCTCTCTGGCTAAC
TAGGGAACCCACTGCTTAAGCCTCAATAAAGCTTGCCTTGAGTGCTTCAAGTAGTGTGTGCCCGTCTGTT
GTGTGACTCTGGTAACTAGAGATCCCTCAGACCCTTTTAGTCAGTGTGGAAAATCTCTAGCAGTGGCGCC
CGAACAGGGACTTGAAAGCGAAAGGGAAACCAGAGGAGCTCTCTCGACGCAGGACTCGGCTTGCTGAAGC
GCGCACGGCAAGAGGCGAGGGGCGGCGACTGGTGAGTACGCCAAAAATTTTGACTAGCGGAGGCTAGAAG
GAGAGAGATGGGTGCGAGAGCGTCAGTATTAAGCGGGGGAGAATTAGATCGCGATGGGAAAAAATTCGGT
TAAGGCCAGGGGGAAAGAAAAAATATAAATTAAAACATATAGTATGGGCAAGCAGGGAGCTAGAACGATT
CGCAGTTAATCCTGGCCTGTTAGAAACATCAGAAGGCTGTAGACAAATACTGGGACAGCTACAACCATCC
CTTCAGACAGGATCAGAAGAACTTAGATCATTATATAATACAGTAGCAACCCTCTATTGTGTGCATCAAA
GGATAGAGATAAAAGACACCAAGGAAGCTTTAGACAAGATAGAGGAAGAGCAAAACAAAAGTAAGACCAC
CGCACAGCAAGCGGCCGCTGATCTTCAGACCTGGAGGAGGAGATATGAGGGACAATTGGAGAAGTGAATT
ATATAAATATAAAGTAGTAAAAATTGAACCATTAGGAGTAGCACCCACCAAGGCAAAGAGAAGAGTGGTG
CAGAGAGAAAAAAGAGCAGTGGGAATAGGAGCTTTGTTCCTTGGGTTCTTGGGAGCAGCAGGAAGCACTA
TGGGCGCAGCGTCAATGACGCTGACGGTACAGGCCAGACAATTATTGTCTGGTATAGTGCAGCAGCAGAA
CAATTTGCTGAGGGCTATTGAGGCGCAACAGCATCTGTTGCAACTCACAGTCTGGGGCATCAAGCAGCTC
CAGGCAAGAATCCTGGCTGTGGAAAGATACCTAAAGGATCAACAGCTCCTGGGGATTTGGGGTTGCTCTG
GAAAACTCATTTGCACCACTGCTGTGCCTTGGAATGCTAGTTGGAGTAATAAATCTCTGGAACAGATTTG
GAATCACACGACCTGGATGGAGTGGGACAGAGAAATTAACAATTACACAAGCTTAATACACTCCTTAATT
GAAGAATCGCAAAACCAGCAAGAAAAGAATGAACAAGAATTATTGGAATTAGATAAATGGGCAAGTTTGT
GGAATTGGTTTAACATAACAAATTGGCTGTGGTATATAAAATTATTCATAATGATAGTAGGAGGCTTGGT
AGGTTTAAGAATAGTTTTTGCTGTACTTTCTATAGTGAATAGAGTTAGGCAGGGATATTCACCATTATCG
TTTCAGACCCACCTCCCAACCCCGAGGGGACCCAGAGAGGGCCTATTTCCCATGATTCCTTCATATTTGC
ATATACGATACAAGGCTGTTAGAGAGATAATTAGAATTAATTTGACTGTAAACACAAAGATATTAGTACA
AAATACGTGACGTAGAAAGTAATAATTTCTTGGGTAGTTTGCAGTTTTAAAATTATGTTTTAAAATGGAC
TATCATATGCTTACCGTAACTTGAAAGTATTTCGATTTCTTGGCTTTATATATCTTGTGGAAAGGACGAA
ACACCGCAAGCGGAGCAACAACTTGCGTTTTAGAGCTAGAAATAGCAAGTTAAAATAAGGCTAGTCCGTT
ATCAACTTGAAAAAGTGGCACCGAGTCGGTGCTTTTTTGAATTCTAGATCTTGAGACAAATGGCAGTATT
CATCCACAATTTTAAAAGAAAAGGGGGGATTGGGGGGTACAGTGCAGGGGAAAGAATAGTAGACATAATA
GCAACAGACATACAAACTAAAGAATTACAAAAACAAATTACAAAAATTCAAAATTTTCGGGTTTATTACA
GGGACAGCAGAGATCCACTTTGGCGCCGGCTCGAGTGGCTCCGGTGCCCGTCAGTGGGCAGAGCGCACAT
CGCCCACAGTCCCCGAGAAGTTGGGGGGAGGGGTCGGCAATTGAACCGGTGCCTAGAGAAGGTGGCGCGG
GGTAAACTGGGAAAGTGATGTCGTGTACTGGCTCCGCCTTTTTCCCGAGGGTGGGGGAGAACCGTATATA
AGTGCAGTAGTCGCCGTGAACGTTCTTTTTCGCAACGGGTTTGCCGCCAGAACACAGGTGTCGTGACGCG
GGATCCGCCACCATGGATTACAAAGACGATGACGATAAGATGGCCCCAAAGAAGAAGCGGAAGGTCGGTA
TCCACGGAGTCCCAGCAGCCGACAAGAAGTACAGCATCGGCCTGGACATCGGCACCAACTCTGTGGGCTG
GGCCGTGATCACCGACGAGTACAAGGTGCCCAGCAAGAAATTCAAGGTGCTGGGCAACACCGACCGGCAC
AGCATCAAGAAGAACCTGATCGGAGCCCTGCTGTTCGACAGCGGCGAAACAGCCGAGGCCACCCGGCTGA
AGAGAACCGCCAGAAGAAGATACACCAGACGGAAGAACCGGATCTGCTATCTGCAAGAGATCTTCAGCAA
CGAGATGGCCAAGGTGGACGACAGCTTCTTCCACAGACTGGAAGAGTCCTTCCTGGTGGAAGAGGATAAG
AAGCACGAGCGGCACCCCATCTTCGGCAACATCGTGGACGAGGTGGCCTACCACGAGAAGTACCCCACCA
TCTACCACCTGAGAAAGAAACTGGTGGACAGCACCGACAAGGCCGACCTGCGGCTGATCTATCTGGCCCT
GGCCCACATGATCAAGTTCCGGGGCCACTTCCTGATCGAGGGCGACCTGAACCCCGACAACAGCGACGTG
GACAAGCTGTTCATCCAGCTGGTGCAGACCTACAACCAGCTGTTCGAGGAAAACCCCATCAACGCCAGCG
GCGTGGACGCCAAGGCCATCCTGTCTGCCAGACTGAGCAAGAGCAGACGGCTGGAAAATCTGATCGCCCA
GCTGCCCGGCGAGAAGAAGAATGGCCTGTTCGGAAACCTGATTGCCCTGAGCCTGGGCCTGACCCCCAAC
TTCAAGAGCAACTTCGACCTGGCCGAGGATGCCAAACTGCAGCTGAGCAAGGACACCTACGACGACGACC
TGGACAACCTGCTGGCCCAGATCGGCGACCAGTACGCCGACCTGTTTCTGGCCGCCAAGAACCTGTCCGA
CGCCATCCTGCTGAGCGACATCCTGAGAGTGAACACCGAGATCACCAAGGCCCCCCTGAGCGCCTCTATG
ATCAAGAGATACGACGAGCACCACCAGGACCTGACCCTGCTGAAAGCTCTCGTGCGGCAGCAGCTGCCTG
AGAAGTACAAAGAGATTTTCTTCGACCAGAGCAAGAACGGCTACGCCGGCTACATTGACGGCGGAGCCAG
CCAGGAAGAGTTCTACAAGTTCATCAAGCCCATCCTGGAAAAGATGGACGGCACCGAGGAACTGCTCGTG
AAGCTGAACAGAGAGGACCTGCTGCGGAAGCAGCGGACCTTCGACAACGGCAGCATCCCCCACCAGATCC
ACCTGGGAGAGCTGCACGCCATTCTGCGGCGGCAGGAAGATTTTTACCCATTCCTGAAGGACAACCGGGA
AAAGATCGAGAAGATCCTGACCTTCCGCATCCCCTACTACGTGGGCCCTCTGGCCAGGGGAAACAGCAGA
TTCGCCTGGATGACCAGAAAGAGCGAGGAAACCATCACCCCCTGGAACTTCGAGGAAGTGGTGGACAAGG
GCGCTTCCGCCCAGAGCTTCATCGAGCGGATGACCAACTTCGATAAGAACCTGCCCAACGAGAAGGTGCT
GCCCAAGCACAGCCTGCTGTACGAGTACTTCACCGTGTATAACGAGCTGACCAAAGTGAAATACGTGACC
GAGGGAATGAGAAAGCCCGCCTTCCTGAGCGGCGAGCAGAAAAAGGCCATCGTGGACCTGCTGTTCAAGA
CCAACCGGAAAGTGACCGTGAAGCAGCTGAAAGAGGACTACTTCAAGAAAATCGAGTGCTTCGACTCCGT
GGAAATCTCCGGCGTGGAAGATCGGTTCAACGCCTCCCTGGGCACATACCACGATCTGCTGAAAATTATC
AAGGACAAGGACTTCCTGGACAATGAGGAAAACGAGGACATTCTGGAAGATATCGTGCTGACCCTGACAC
TGTTTGAGGACAGAGAGATGATCGAGGAACGGCTGAAAACCTATGCCCACCTGTTCGACGACAAAGTGAT
GAAGCAGCTGAAGCGGCGGAGATACACCGGCTGGGGCAGGCTGAGCCGGAAGCTGATCAACGGCATCCGG
GACAAGCAGTCCGGCAAGACAATCCTGGATTTCCTGAAGTCCGACGGCTTCGCCAACAGAAACTTCATGC
AGCTGATCCACGACGACAGCCTGACCTTTAAAGAGGACATCCAGAAAGCCCAGGTGTCCGGCCAGGGCGA
TAGCCTGCACGAGCACATTGCCAATCTGGCCGGCAGCCCCGCCATTAAGAAGGGCATCCTGCAGACAGTG
AAGGTGGTGGACGAGCTCGTGAAAGTGATGGGCCGGCACAAGCCCGAGAACATCGTGATCGAAATGGCCA
GAGAGAACCAGACCACCCAGAAGGGACAGAAGAACAGCCGCGAGAGAATGAAGCGGATCGAAGAGGGCAT
CAAAGAGCTGGGCAGCCAGATCCTGAAAGAACACCCCGTGGAAAACACCCAGCTGCAGAACGAGAAGCTG
TACCTGTACTACCTGCAGAATGGGCGGGATATGTACGTGGACCAGGAACTGGACATCAACCGGCTGTCCG
ACTACGATGTGGACCATATCGTGCCTCAGAGCTTTCTGAAGGACGACTCCATCGACAACAAGGTGCTGAC
CAGAAGCGACAAGAACCGGGGCAAGAGCGACAACGTGCCCTCCGAAGAGGTCGTGAAGAAGATGAAGAAC
TACTGGCGGCAGCTGCTGAACGCCAAGCTGATTACCCAGAGAAAGTTCGACAATCTGACCAAGGCCGAGA
GAGGCGGCCTGAGCGAACTGGATAAGGCCGGCTTCATCAAGAGACAGCTGGTGGAAACCCGGCAGATCAC
AAAGCACGTGGCACAGATCCTGGACTCCCGGATGAACACTAAGTACGACGAGAATGACAAGCTGATCCGG
GAAGTGAAAGTGATCACCCTGAAGTCCAAGCTGGTGTCCGATTTCCGGAAGGATTTCCAGTTTTACAAAG
TGCGCGAGATCAACAACTACCACCACGCCCACGACGCCTACCTGAACGCCGTCGTGGGAACCGCCCTGAT
CAAAAAGTACCCTAAGCTGGAAAGCGAGTTCGTGTACGGCGACTACAAGGTGTACGACGTGCGGAAGATG
ATCGCCAAGAGCGAGCAGGAAATCGGCAAGGCTACCGCCAAGTACTTCTTCTACAGCAACATCATGAACT
TTTTCAAGACCGAGATTACCCTGGCCAACGGCGAGATCCGGAAGCGGCCTCTGATCGAGACAAACGGCGA
AACCGGGGAGATCGTGTGGGATAAGGGCCGGGATTTTGCCACCGTGCGGAAAGTGCTGAGCATGCCCCAA
GTGAATATCGTGAAAAAGACCGAGGTGCAGACAGGCGGCTTCAGCAAAGAGTCTATCCTGCCCAAGAGGA
ACAGCGATAAGCTGATCGCCAGAAAGAAGGACTGGGACCCTAAGAAGTACGGCGGCTTCGACAGCCCCAC
CGTGGCCTATTCTGTGCTGGTGGTGGCCAAAGTGGAAAAGGGCAAGTCCAAGAAACTGAAGAGTGTGAAA
GAGCTGCTGGGGATCACCATCATGGAAAGAAGCAGCTTCGAGAAGAATCCCATCGACTTTCTGGAAGCCA
AGGGCTACAAAGAAGTGAAAAAGGACCTGATCATCAAGCTGCCTAAGTACTCCCTGTTCGAGCTGGAAAA
CGGCCGGAAGAGAATGCTGGCCTCTGCCGGCGAACTGCAGAAGGGAAACGAACTGGCCCTGCCCTCCAAA
TATGTGAACTTCCTGTACCTGGCCAGCCACTATGAGAAGCTGAAGGGCTCCCCCGAGGATAATGAGCAGA
AACAGCTGTTTGTGGAACAGCACAAGCACTACCTGGACGAGATCATCGAGCAGATCAGCGAGTTCTCCAA
GAGAGTGATCCTGGCCGACGCTAATCTGGACAAAGTGCTGTCCGCCTACAACAAGCACCGGGATAAGCCC
ATCAGAGAGCAGGCCGAGAATATCATCCACCTGTTTACCCTGACCAATCTGGGAGCCCCTGCCGCCTTCA
AGTACTTTGACACCACCATCGACCGGAAGAGGTACACCAGCACCAAAGAGGTGCTGGACGCCACCCTGAT
CCACCAGAGCATCACCGGCCTGTACGAGACACGGATCGACCTGTCTCAGCTGGGAGGCGACAAGCGTCCT
GCTGCTACTAAGAAAGCTGGTCAAGCTAAGAAAAAGAAAGCTAGCGGCAGCGGCGCCACCAACTTCAGCC
TGCTGAAGCAGGCCGGCGACGTGGAGGAGAACCCCGGCCCCATGGCCAAGCCTTTGTCTCAAGAAGAATC
CACCCTCATTGAAAGAGCAACGGCTACAATCAACAGCATCCCCATCTCTGAAGACTACAGCGTCGCCAGC
GCAGCTCTCTCTAGCGACGGCCGCATCTTCACTGGTGTCAATGTATATCATTTTACTGGGGGACCTTGTG
CAGAACTCGTGGTGCTGGGCACTGCTGCTGCTGCGGCAGCTGGCAACCTGACTTGTATCGTCGCGATCGG
AAATGAGAACAGGGGCATCTTGAGCCCCTGCGGACGGTGCCGACAGGTGCTTCTCGATCTGCATCCTGGG
ATCAAAGCCATAGTGAAGGACAGTGATGGACAGCCGACGGCAGTTGGGATTCGTGAATTGCTGCCCTCTG
GTTATGTGTGGGAGGGCTAAACGCGTTAAGTCGACAATCAACCTCTGGATTACAAAATTTGTGAAAGATT
GACTGGTATTCTTAACTATGTTGCTCCTTTTACGCTATGTGGATACGCTGCTTTAATGCCTTTGTATCAT
GCTATTGCTTCCCGTATGGCTTTCATTTTCTCCTCCTTGTATAAATCCTGGTTGCTGTCTCTTTATGAGG
AGTTGTGGCCCGTTGTCAGGCAACGTGGCGTGGTGTGCACTGTGTTTGCTGACGCAACCCCCACTGGTTG
GGGCATTGCCACCACCTGTCAGCTCCTTTCCGGGACTTTCGCTTTCCCCCTCCCTATTGCCACGGCGGAA
CTCATCGCCGCCTGCCTTGCCCGCTGCTGGACAGGGGCTCGGCTGTTGGGCACTGACAATTCCGTGGTGT
TGTCGGGGAAATCATCGTCCTTTCCTTGGCTGCTCGCCTGTGTTGCCACCTGGATTCTGCGCGGGACGTC
CTTCTGCTACGTCCCTTCGGCCCTCAATCCAGCGGACCTTCCTTCCCGCGGCCTGCTGCCGGCTCTGCGG
CCTCTTCCGCGTCTTCGCCTTCGCCCTCAGACGAGTCGGATCTCCCTTTGGGCCGCCTCCCCGCGTCGAC
TTTAAGACCAATGACTTACAAGGCAGCTGTAGATCTTAGCCACTTTTTAAAAGAAAAGGGGGGACTGGAA
GGGCTAATTCACTCCCAACGAAGACAAGATCTGCTTTTTGCTTGTACTGGGTCTCTCTGGTTAGACCAGA
TCTGAGCCTGGGAGCTCTCTGGCTAACTAGGGAACCCACTGCTTAAGCCTCAATAAAGCTTGCCTTGAGT
GCTTCAAGTAGTGTGTGCCCGTCTGTTGTGTGACTCTGGTAACTAGAGATCCCTCAGACCCTTTTAGTCA
GTGTGGAAAATCTCTAGCAGTACGTATAGTAGTTCATGTCATCTTATTATTCAGTATTTATAACTTGCAA
AGAAATGAATATCAGAGAGTGAGAGGAACTTGTTTATTGCAGCTTATAATGGTTACAAATAAAGCAATAG
CATCACAAATTTCACAAATAAAGCATTTTTTTCACTGCATTCTAGTTGTGGTTTGTCCAAACTCATCAAT
GTATCTTATCATGTCTGGCTCTAGCTATCCCGCCCCTAACTCCGCCCATCCCGCCCCTAACTCCGCCCAG
TTCCGCCCATTCTCCGCCCCATGGCTGACTAATTTTTTTTATTTATGCAGAGGCCGAGGCCGCCTCGGCC
TCTGAGCTATTCCAGAAGTAGTGAGGAGGCTTTTTTGGAGGCCTAGGGACGTACCCAATTCGCCCTATAG
TGAGTCGTATTACGCGCGCTCACTGGCCGTCGTTTTACAACGTCGTGACTGGGAAAACCCTGGCGTTACC
CAACTTAATCGCCTTGCAGCACATCCCCCTTTCGCCAGCTGGCGTAATAGCGAAGAGGCCCGCACCGATC
GCCCTTCCCAACAGTTGCGCAGCCTGAATGGCGAATGGG
[124 nt withheld, positions 8720-8843]
C
[91 nt withheld, positions 8845-8935]
A
[49 nt withheld, positions 8937-8985]
CCTTTGACGTTGGAGTCCACGTTCTTT
[37 nt withheld, positions 9013-9049]
ACCCTATCTCGGTCTATTCTTTTGATTTATAAGGGATTTTGCCGATTTCGGCCTATTGGTTAAAAAATGA
GCTGATTTAACAAAAATTTAACGCGAATTTTAACAAAATATTAACGCTTACAATTTAGGTGGCACTTTTC
GGGGAAATGTGCGCGGAACCCCTATTTGTTTATTTTTCTAAATACATTCAAATATGTATCCGCTCATGAG
ACAATAACCCTGATAAATGCTTCAATAATATTGAAAAAGGAAGAGTATGAGTATTCAACATTTCCGTGTC
GCCCTTATTCCCTTTTTTGCGGCATTTTGCCTTCCTGTTTTTGCTCACCCAGAAACGCTGGTGAAAGTAA
AAGATGCTGAAGATCAGTTGGGTGCACGAGTGGGTTACATCGAACTGGATCTCAACAGCGGTAAGATCCT
TGAGAGTTTTCGCCCCGAAGAACGTTTTCCAATGATGAGCACTTTTAAAGTTCTGCTATGTGGCGCGGTA
TTATCCCGTATTGACGCCGGGCAAGAGCAACTCGGTCGCCGCATACACTATTCTCAGAATGACTTGGTTG
AGTACTCACCAGTCACAGAAAAGCATCTTACGGATGGCATGACAGTAAGAGAATTATGCAGTGCTGCCAT
AACCATGAGTGATAACACTGCGGCCAACTTACTTCTGACAACGATCGGAGGACCGAAGGAGCTAACCGCT
TTTTTGCACAACATGGGGGATCATGTAACTCGCCTTGATCGTTGGGAACCGGAGCTGAATGAAGCCATAC
CAAACGACGAGCGTGACACCACGATGCCTGTAGCAATGGCAACAACGTTGCGCAAACTATTAACTGGCGA
ACTACTTACTCTAGCTTCCCGGCAACAATTAATAGACTGGATGGAGGCGGATAAAGTTGCAGGACCACTT
CTGCGCTCGGCCCTTCCGGCTGGCTGGTTTATTGCTGATAAATCTGGAGCCGGTGAGCGTGGGTCTCGCG
GTATCATTGCAGCACTGGGGCCAGATGGTAAGCCCTCCCGTATCGTAGTTATCTACACGACGGGGAGTCA
GGCAACTATGGATGAACGAAATAGACAGATCGCTGAGATAGGTGCCTCACTGATTAAGCATTGGTAACTG
TCAGACCAAGTTTACTCATATATACTTTAGATTGATTTAAAACTTCATTTTTAATTTAAAAGGATCTAGG
TGAAGATCCTTTTTGATAATCTCATGACCAAAATCCCTTAACGTGAGTTTTCGTTCCACTGAGCGTCAGA
CCCCGTAGAAAAGATCAAAGGATCTTCTTGAGATCCTTTTTTTCTGCGCGTAATCTGCTGCTTGCAAACA
AAAAAACCACCGCTACCAGCGGTGGTTTGTTTGCCGGATCAAGAGCTACCAACTCTTTTTCCGAAGGTAA
CTGGCTTCAGCAGAGCGCAGATACCAAATACTGTTCTTCTAGTGTAGCCGTAGTTAGGCCACCACTTCAA
GAACTCTGTAGCACCGCCTACATACCTCGCTCTGCTAATCCTGTTACCAGTGGCTGCTGCCAGTGGCGAT
AAGTCGTGTCTTACCGGGTTGGACTCAAGACGATAGTTACCGGATAAGGCGCAGCGGTCGGGCTGAACGG
GGGGTTCGTGCACACAGCCCAGCTTGGAGCGAACGACCTACACCGAACTGAGATACCTACAGCGTGAGCT
ATGAGAAAGCGCCACGCTTCCCGAAGGGAGAAAGGCGGACAGGTATCCGGTAAGCGGCAGGGTCGGAACA
GGAGAGCGCACGAGGGAGCTTCCAGGGGGAAACGCCTGGTATCTTTATAGTCCTGTCGGGTTTCGCCACC
TCTGACTTGAGCGTCGATTTTTGTGATGCTCGTCAGGGGGGCGGAGCCTATGGAAAAACGCCAGCAACGC
GGCCTTTTTACGGTTCCTGGCCTTTTGCTGGCCTTTTGCTCACATGTTCTTTCCTGCGTTATCCCCTGAT
TCTGTGGATAACCGTATTACCGCCTTTGAGTGAGCTGATACCGCTCGCCGCAGCCGAACGACCGAGCGCA
GCGAGTCAGTGAGCGAGGAAGCGGAAGAGCGCCCAATACGCAAACCGCCTCTCCCCGCGCGTTGGCCGAT
TCATTAATGCAGCTGGCACGACAGGTTTCCCGACTGGAAAGCGGGCAGTGAGCGCAACGCAATTAATGTG
AGTTAGCTCACTCATTAGGCACCCCAGGCTTTACACTTTATGCTTCCGGCTCGTATGTTGTGTGGAATTG
TGAGCGGATAACAATTTCACACAGGAAACAGCTATGACCATGATTACGCCAAGCGCGCAATTAACCCTCA
CTAAAGGGAACAAAAGCTGGAGCTGCAAGC
Features (pLannotate 1.2.2; 29 found; start..end, strand, type, name):
      5..231     +  promoter       RSV promoter: Rous sarcoma virus enhancer/promoter
    232..412     +  LTR            5' LTR (truncated): truncated 5' long terminal repeat (LTR) from HIV-1
    459..584     +  misc_feature   HIV-1 Ψ: packaging signal of human immunodeficiency virus type 1
    568..931     +  CDS            HIV-1 gag (fragment): gag protein from human immunodeficiency virus 1; gag
   1077..1310    +  misc_feature   RRE: The Rev response element (RRE) of HIV-1 allows for Rev-dependent mRNA export from the nucleus to the cytoplasm.
   1687..1713    +  CDS            Rev (fragment): human immunodeficiency virus 1 (HIV-1) Rev protein; rev; enhances nuclear export of unspliced and incompletely spliced viral mRNAs
   1717..1957    +  promoter       U6 promoter: RNA polymerase III promoter for human U6 snRNA
   1987..2062    +  misc_RNA       gRNA scaffold: guide RNA scaffold for the Streptococcus pyogenes CRISPR/Cas9 system
   2110..2227    +  misc_feature   cPPT/CTS: central polypurine tract and central termination sequence of HIV-1
   2296..2507    +  promoter       EF-1α core promoter: core promoter for human elongation factor EF-1α
   2611..4212    +  CDS            Cas9(N): N-terminal portion of Streptococcus pyogenes Cas9 (Zetsche et al., 2015)
   4213..6711    +  CDS            Cas9(C): C-terminal portion of Streptococcus pyogenes Cas9 (Zetsche et al., 2015)
   6832..7230    +  CDS            BSD: blasticidin S deaminase; Aspergillus terreus BSD; confers resistance to blasticidin
   7246..7834    +  misc_feature   WPRE: woodchuck hepatitis virus posttranscriptional regulatory element
   7885..7904    +  misc_feature   cPPT/CTS (fragment): central polypurine tract and central termination sequence of HIV-1
   7906..8139    +  LTR            3' LTR (ΔU3): self-inactivating 3' long terminal repeat (LTR) from HIV-1
   8217..8338    +  polyA_signal   SV40 poly(A) signal: SV40 polyadenylation signal
   8378..8513    +  rep_origin     SV40 ori: SV40 origin of replication
   8534..8552    -  promoter       T7 promoter: promoter for bacteriophage T7 RNA polymerase
   8560..8715    +  CDS            lacZα (fragment): LacZα fragment of β-galactosidase; lacZ fragment
   8720..9148    +  rep_origin     f1 ori (sequence partly withheld): f1 bacteriophage origin of replication; arrow indicates direction of (+) strand synthesis
   9201..9305    +  promoter       AmpR promoter: bla
   9306..10166   +  CDS            AmpR: β-lactamase; bla; confers resistance to ampicillin, carbenicillin, and related antibiotics
  10337..10925   +  rep_origin     ori: high-copy-number ColE1/pMB1/pBR322/pUC origin of replication
  11108..11200   +  CDS            lacI (fragment): lac repressor; lacI; The lac repressor binds to the lac operator to inhibit transcription in E. coli. This inhibition can be relieved by adding lactose or isopropyl-β-D-thiogalactopyranoside (IPTG).
  11213..11234   +  protein_bind   CAP binding site: CAP binding activates transcription in the presence of cAMP. E. coli catabolite activator protein
  11249..11279   +  promoter       lac promoter: promoter for the E. coli lac operon
  11283..11305   +  protein_bind   lac operator (fragment): The lac repressor binds to the lac operator to inhibit transcription in E. coli. This inhibition can be relieved by adding lactose or isopropyl-β-D-thiogalactopyranoside (IPTG). lac repressor encoded by lacI
  11348..11366   +  promoter       T3 promoter: promoter for bacteriophage T3 RNA polymerase
