[The description below was written by a language model from this plasmid's Addgene catalogue record and pLannotate feature annotations shown in this document.]
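Description:
LentiCRISPR-B_sgRNA-RMP64 (pAVA3572) is an all-in-one lentiviral CRISPR vector of about 11.4 kb, built on the LentiCRISPR-B backbone, that delivers Streptococcus pyogenes Cas9, a blasticidin resistance marker and a single guide RNA against the human RMP64 gene. In bacteria it is maintained through a high-copy ColE1/pUC-type origin with ampicillin selection (AmpR). The backbone also carries an f1 origin, an SV40 origin and poly(A) signal, and leftover lac and T7/T3 promoter elements from the parental cloning vector. The viral framework is a third-generation, self-inactivating design. An RSV promoter fused to a truncated HIV-1 5' LTR drives production of the genomic RNA in packaging cells. The Ψ packaging signal (extending into a gag fragment), the RRE and a cPPT/CTS support encapsidation, Rev-dependent nuclear export and efficient transduction, and the ΔU3 3' LTR inactivates LTR promoter activity after integration.

Two expression units sit between the LTRs. A human U6 RNA polymerase III promoter transcribes the RMP64-targeting spacer, inserted by Gibson cloning, fused to the S. pyogenes gRNA scaffold. Downstream, an EF-1α core promoter drives Cas9, which the annotation tool splits into contiguous N- and C-terminal portions that together form one continuous coding sequence. Per the catalogue entry, Cas9 is linked through a P2A self-cleaving peptide to blasticidin S deaminase, so both proteins come from one transcript, although the P2A itself is not annotated in the feature table. A WPRE follows to enhance transcript expression. The construct is suited to producing lentivirus for transduction of human cells, blasticidin selection of transduced cells and Cas9-mediated disruption of RMP64. The associated study concerned the identification of RMP24 and RMP64 as protein components specific to human ribonuclease MRP.
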