Addgene plasmid #239259: LentiCRISPR-B_sgRNA-RMP64 (pAVA3572)
Purpose: Lentiviral vector expressing Cas9-P2A-Blasticidin and an sgRNA targeting RMP64
Depositing lab: Andrei Alexandrov. Depositing organization: Clemson University. Publication: Identification of RMP24 and RMP64, human ribonuclease MRP-specific protein components. Che R, Mirani B, Panah M, Chen X, Luo H, Alexandrov A. Cell Rep. 2025 Jun 24;44(6):115752. doi: 10.1016/j.celrep.2025.115752. Epub 2025 May 24. PubMed 40413743.
Backbone
  Vector backbone: LentiCRISPR-B
  Vector type: Lentiviral, CRISPR
  Selectable markers: Blasticidin
Growth in bacteria
  Bacterial resistance: Ampicillin, 100 μg/mL
  Growth temperature: 37°C
  Growth strain: NEB Stable
  Copy number: High Copy
Gene/Insert
  Gene/Insert name: U6-driven sgRNA targeting RMP64
  gRNA/shRNA sequence: CAAGCGGAGCAACAACTTGC
  Species: H. sapiens (human)
  Cloning method: Gibson Cloning
  Sequencing primers: 5′ CGTGACGTAGAAAGTAATAATTTCTTGGGTAG
Terms and licenses: Academic/Nonprofit Terms; Industry Terms: Not Available to Industry
Depositor comments: Please visit https://doi.org/10.1101/2025.01.19.633795 for bioRxiv preprint.
How to cite: LentiCRISPR-B_sgRNA-RMP64 (pAVA3572) was a gift from Andrei Alexandrov (Addgene plasmid # 239259 ; http://n2t.net/addgene:239259 ; RRID:Addgene_239259)
